Addgene plasmid #108679: pLVX_TRE3G_DD::mCherry
Purpose: Tunable system for controlled gene expression and protein stability in mammalian cells
Depositing lab: Lucia Marucci. Depositing organization: University of Bristol. Publication: A tunable dual-input system for on-demand dynamic gene expression regulation. Pedone E, Postiglione L, Aulicino F, Rocca DL, Montes-Olivas S, Khazim M, di Bernardo D, Pia Cosma M, Marucci L. Nat Commun. 2019 Oct 2;10(1):4481. doi: 10.1038/s41467-019-12329-9. PubMed 31578371.
Backbone
  Vector backbone: pLVX
  Backbone size w/o insert (bp): 7849
  Total vector size (bp): 9044
  Vector type: Mammalian Expression, Lentiviral
  Selectable markers: Puromycin
Growth in bacteria
  Bacterial resistance: Ampicillin, 100 μg/mL
  Growth temperature: 37°C
  Growth strain: NEB Stable
  Copy number: High Copy
Gene/Insert
  Gene/Insert name: Destabilizing Domain (DD) mCherry fusion protein (alt name: DD::mCherry)
  Insert size (bp): 1267
  Promoter: Doxycycline inducible
  Tag / fusion protein: DD::mCherry fusion protein (N terminal on insert)
  Cloning method: Gibson Cloning
  Sequencing primers: 5′ CGCGGCCGCGGATCCCCCGGGCCACATGATCAGCCTGATCGCCGC; 3′ GCTTCTCGAGGAATTCCCCGGGTTACTTGTACAGCTCGTCCATGC
Terms and licenses: Academic/Nonprofit Terms; Industry Terms: Not Available to Industry
Depositor comments: These Materials were created under an MRC grant. Any publications which include use of these materials must acknowledge the MRC as follows: "This work was supported by the Medical Research Council grant number MR/N021444/1."
How to cite: pLVX_TRE3G_DD::mCherry was a gift from Lucia Marucci (Addgene plasmid # 108679 ; http://n2t.net/addgene:108679 ; RRID:Addgene_108679)
