[The description below was written by a language model from this plasmid's Addgene catalogue record and pLannotate feature annotations shown in this document.]
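Description:
pLVX_TRE3G_DD::mCherry is an HIV-1-based lentiviral transfer plasmid built on the pLVX backbone for doxycycline-inducible expression in mammalian cells. It is propagated in E. coli as a high-copy plasmid through a ColE1/pUC-type origin and selected with ampicillin via the β-lactamase gene. The viral portion carries the elements needed for packaging and transduction: two HIV-1 LTR regions with adjacent nef-derived sequence, the Ψ packaging signal with a gag fragment, the Rev response element for Rev-dependent export of the genomic RNA, and the cPPT/CTS. A WPRE downstream of the expression cassettes enhances transcript expression. The plasmid supplies no transactivator or packaging genes, so these must come from elsewhere.

The payload is a fusion of a destabilizing domain (DD) to the N terminus of mCherry, placed under the TRE3GV promoter, a third-generation Tet-responsive promoter adapted for retroviral and lentiviral vectors and activated by Tet-On 3G in the presence of doxycycline. The feature annotation identifies the DD as derived from E. coli dihydrofolate reductase (folA). Domains of this type generally direct the fused protein to degradation unless a stabilizing small-molecule ligand is present, although the record does not name the ligand. Transcription and protein stability can thus be controlled independently, matching the stated purpose of a tunable dual-input system, with mCherry fluorescence as the readout. A separate mouse PGK promoter drives puromycin N-acetyltransferase for selection of transduced cells. The depositor sequence (9,044 nt) and the repository sequencing result (8,996 nt) differ slightly in length, mainly in the backbone region upstream of the first LTR, but show the same feature organisation.
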