Features (pLannotate 1.2.2; 24 found; start..end, strand, type, name):
      1..350     +  promoter       TRE3GV promoter: 3rd-generation Tet-responsive promoter that can be activated by binding of Tet-On® 3G, optimized for retroviral and lentiviral vectors
    394..870     +  CDS            folA: DYR_ECOLI - Also known as tmrA. Experimental evidence at protein level: Swiss-Prot protein existence level 1. Key enzyme in folate metabolism. Catalyzes an essential reaction for de novo glycine and purine synthesis, and for DNA precursor synthesis. From Escherichia coli (strain K12).
    871..1577    +  CDS            mCherry (fragment): monomeric derivative of DsRed fluorescent protein (Shaner et al., 2004) mammalian codon-optimized
   1624..2123    +  promoter       PGK promoter: mouse phosphoglycerate kinase 1 promoter
   2144..2743    +  CDS            PuroR: puromycin N-acetyltransferase; pac from Streptomyces alboniger; confers resistance to puromycin
   2761..3349    +  misc_feature   WPRE: woodchuck hepatitis virus posttranscriptional regulatory element
   3366..3470    +  CDS            nef (fragment): NEF_HV1Z2 - Experimental evidence at protein level: Swiss-Prot protein existence level 1. Extracellular Nef protein targets CD4(+) T-lymphocytes for apoptosis by interacting with CXCR4 surface receptors. From Human immunodeficiency virus type 1 group M subtype D (isolate Z2/CDC-Z34) (HIV-1).
   3469..3885    +  CDS            nef (fragment): NEF_HV1BR - Experimental evidence at protein level: Swiss-Prot protein existence level 1. Extracellular Nef protein targets CD4(+) T-lymphocytes for apoptosis by interacting with CXCR4 surface receptors (PubMed:14990729). From Human immunodeficiency virus type 1 group M subtype B (isolate BRU/LAI) (HIV-1).
   3933..4190    +  LTR            5' LTR (truncated): truncated 5' long terminal repeat (LTR) from HIV-1
   4343..4359    -  protein_bind   lac operator: The lac repressor binds to the lac operator to inhibit transcription in E. coli. This inhibition can be relieved by adding lactose or isopropyl-β-D-thiogalactopyranoside (IPTG). lac repressor encoded by lacI
   4367..4397    -  promoter       lac promoter: promoter for the E. coli lac operon
   4412..4433    -  protein_bind   CAP binding site: CAP binding activates transcription in the presence of cAMP. E. coli catabolite activator protein
   4446..4538    -  CDS            lacI (fragment): lac repressor; lacI; The lac repressor binds to the lac operator to inhibit transcription in E. coli. This inhibition can be relieved by adding lactose or isopropyl-β-D-thiogalactopyranoside (IPTG).
   4721..5306    -  rep_origin     ori: high-copy-number ColE1/pMB1/pBR322/pUC origin of replication
   5477..6337    -  CDS            AmpR: β-lactamase; bla; confers resistance to ampicillin, carbenicillin, and related antibiotics
   6338..6442    -  promoter       AmpR promoter: bla
   6490..6624    +  polyA_signal   SV40 poly(A) signal: SV40 polyadenylation signal
   6839..7168    +  CDS            nef (fragment): NEF_HV1BR - Experimental evidence at protein level: Swiss-Prot protein existence level 1. Extracellular Nef protein targets CD4(+) T-lymphocytes for apoptosis by interacting with CXCR4 surface receptors (PubMed:14990729). From Human immunodeficiency virus type 1 group M subtype B (isolate BRU/LAI) (HIV-1).
   7216..7473    +  LTR            5' LTR (truncated): truncated 5' long terminal repeat (LTR) from HIV-1
   7520..7645    +  misc_feature   HIV-1 Ψ: packaging signal of human immunodeficiency virus type 1
   7629..7967    +  CDS            HIV-1 gag (fragment): gag protein from human immunodeficiency virus 1; gag
   8142..8375    +  misc_feature   RRE: The Rev response element (RRE) of HIV-1 allows for Rev-dependent mRNA export from the nucleus to the cytoplasm.
   8752..8852    +  CDS            Rev (fragment): human immunodeficiency virus 1 (HIV-1) Rev protein; rev; enhances nuclear export of unspliced and incompletely spliced viral mRNAs
   8867..8983    +  misc_feature   cPPT/CTS: central polypurine tract and central termination sequence of HIV-1
>Addgene plasmid #108679 | pLVX_TRE3G_DD::mCherry | depositor full sequence | sequence record 204918 | pLVX_TRE3G_DD::mCherry sequence 9044 bps
GAGTTTACTCCCTATCAGTGATAGAGAACGTATGAAGAGTTTACTCCCTATCAGTGATAGAGAACGTATG
CAGACTTTACTCCCTATCAGTGATAGAGAACGTATAAGGAGTTTACTCCCTATCAGTGATAGAGAACGTA
TGACCAGTTTACTCCCTATCAGTGATAGAGAACGTATCTACAGTTTACTCCCTATCAGTGATAGAGAACG
TATATCCAGTTTACTCCCTATCAGTGATAGAGAACGTATGTCGAGGTAGGCGTGTACGGTGGGCGCCTAT
AAAAGCAGAGCTCGTTTAGTGAACCGTCAGATCGCCTGGAGCAATTCCACAACACTTTTGTCTTATACTT
GGATCCGGGCCCGCGGCCGCCCCCCGCGGATCCCCCGGGCCACATGATCAGCCTGATCGCCGCCCTGGCC
GTGGACTACGTGATCGGCATGGAGAACGCCATGCCCTGGAACCTGCCCGCCGACCTGGCCTGGTTCAAGC
GCAACACCCTGAACAAGCCCGTGATCATGGGCCGCCACACCTGGGAGAGCATCGGCCGCCCCCTGCCCGG
CCGCAAGAACATCATCCTGAGCAGCCAGCCCGGCACCGACGACCGCGTGACCTGGGTGAAGAGCGTGGAC
GAGGCCATCGCCGCCTGCGGCGACGTGCCCGAGATCATGGTGATCGGCGGCGGCCGCGTGATCGAGCAGT
TCCTGCCCAAGGCCCAGAAGCTGTACCTGACCCACATCGACGCCGAGGTGGAGGGCGACACCCACTTCCC
CGACTACGAGCCCGACGACTGGGAGAGCGTGTTCAGCGAGTTCCACGACGCCGACGCCCAGAACAGCCAC
AGCTACTGCTTCGAGATCCTGGAGCGCCGCGTGAGCAAGGGCGAGGAGGATAACATGGCCATCATCAAGG
AGTTCATGCGCTTCAAGGTGCACATGGAGGGCTCCGTGAACGGCCACGAGTTCGAGATCGAGGGCGAGGG
CGAGGGCCGCCCCTACGAGGGCACCCAGACCGCCAAGCTGAAGGTGACCAAGGGTGGCCCCCTGCCCTTC
GCCTGGGACATCCTGTCCCCTCAGTTCATGTACGGCTCCAAGGCCTACGTGAAGCACCCCGCCGACATCC
CCGACTACTTGAAGCTGTCCTTCCCCGAGGGCTTCAAGTGGGAGCGCGTGATGAACTTCGAGGACGGCGG
CGTGGTGACCGTGACCCAGGACTCCTCCCTGCAGGACGGCGAGTTCATCTACAAGGTGAAGCTGCGCGGC
ACCAACTTCCCCTCCGACGGCCCCGTAATGCAGAAGAAGACCATGGGCTGGGAGGCCTCCTCCGAGCGGA
TGTACCCCGAGGACGGCGCCCTGAAGGGCGAGATCAAGCAGAGGCTGAAGCTGAAGGACGGCGGCCACTA
CGACGCTGAGGTCAAGACCACCTACAAGGCCAAGAAGCCCGTGCAGCTGCCCGGCGCCTACAACGTCAAC
ATCAAGTTGGACATCACCTCCCACAACGAGGACTACACCATCGTGGAACAGTACGAACGCGCCGAGGGCC
GCCACTCCACCGGCGGCATGGACGAGCTGTACAAGTAACCCGGGGAATTCCTCGAGAAGGGACGCGTCAT
ATGGAATTCTACCGGGTAGGGGAGGCGCTTTTCCCAAGGCAGTCTGGAGCATGCGCTTTAGCAGCCCCGC
TGGGCACTTGGCGCTACACAAGTGGCCTCTGGCCTCGCACACATTCCACATCCACCGGTAGGCGCCAACC
GGCTCCGTTCTTTGGTGGCCCCTTCGCGCCACCTTCTACTCCTCCCCTAGTCAGGAAGTTCCCCCCCGCC
CCGCAGCTCGCGTCGTGCAGGACGTGACAAATGGAAGTAGCACGTCTCACTAGTCTCGTGCAGATGGACA
GCACCGCTGAGCAATGGAAGCGGGTAGGCCTTTGGGGCAGCGGCCAATAGCAGCTTTGCTCCTTCGCTTT
CTGGGCTCAGAGGCTGGGAAGGGGTGGGTCCGGGGGCGGGCTCAGGGGCGGGCTCAGGGGCGGGGCGGGC
GCCCGAAGGTCCTCCGGAGGCCCGGCATTCTGCACGCTTCAAAAGCGCACGTCTGCCGCGCTGTTCTCCT
CTTCCTCATCTCCGGGCCTTTCGACCTGCAGCCCAAGCTTACCATGACCGAGTACAAGCCCACGGTGCGC
CTCGCCACCCGCGACGACGTCCCCAGGGCCGTACGCACCCTCGCCGCCGCGTTCGCCGACTACCCCGCCA
CGCGCCACACCGTCGATCCGGACCGCCACATCGAGCGGGTCACCGAGCTGCAAGAACTCTTCCTCACGCG
CGTCGGGCTCGACATCGGCAAGGTGTGGGTCGCGGACGACGGCGCCGCGGTGGCGGTCTGGACCACGCCG
GAGAGCGTCGAAGCGGGGGCGGTGTTCGCCGAGATCGGCCCGCGCATGGCCGAGTTGAGCGGTTCCCGGC
TGGCCGCGCAGCAACAGATGGAAGGCCTCCTGGCGCCGCACCGGCCCAAGGAGCCCGCGTGGTTCCTGGC
CACCGTCGGCGTCTCGCCCGACCACCAGGGCAAGGGTCTGGGCAGCGCCGTCGTGCTCCCCGGAGTGGAG
GCGGCCGAGCGCGCCGGGGTGCCCGCCTTCCTGGAGACCTCCGCGCCCCGCAACCTCCCCTTCTACGAGC
GGCTCGGCTTCACCGTCACCGCCGACGTCGAGGTGCCCGAAGGACCGCGCACCTGGTGCATGACCCGCAA
GCCCGGTGCCTGACGGGGCGCGTCTGGAACAATCAACCTCTGGATTACAAAATTTGTGAAAGATTGACTG
GTATTCTTAACTATGTTGCTCCTTTTACGCTATGTGGATACGCTGCTTTAATGCCTTTGTATCATGCTAT
TGCTTCCCGTATGGCTTTCATTTTCTCCTCCTTGTATAAATCCTGGTTGCTGTCTCTTTATGAGGAGTTG
TGGCCCGTTGTCAGGCAACGTGGCGTGGTGTGCACTGTGTTTGCTGACGCAACCCCCACTGGTTGGGGCA
TTGCCACCACCTGTCAGCTCCTTTCCGGGACTTTCGCTTTCCCCCTCCCTATTGCCACGGCGGAACTCAT
CGCCGCCTGCCTTGCCCGCTGCTGGACAGGGGCTCGGCTGTTGGGCACTGACAATTCCGTGGTGTTGTCG
GGGAAGCTGACGTCCTTTCCATGGCTGCTCGCCTGTGTTGCCACCTGGATTCTGCGCGGGACGTCCTTCT
GCTACGTCCCTTCGGCCCTCAATCCAGCGGACCTTCCTTCCCGCGGCCTGCTGCCGGCTCTGCGGCCTCT
TCCGCGTCTTCGCCTTCGCCCTCAGACGAGTCGGATCTCCCTTTGGGCCGCCTCCCCGCCTGGAATTAAT
TCTGCAGTCGAGACCTAGAAAAACATGGAGCAATCACAAGTAGCAATACAGCAGCTACCAATGCTGATTG
TGCCTGGCTAGAAGCACAAGAGGAGGAGGAGGTGGGTTTTTCCAGTCACACCTCAGGTACCTTTAAGACC
AATGACTTACAAGGCAGCTGTAGATCTTAGCCACTTTTTAAAAGAAAAGAGGGGACTGGAAGGGCTAATT
CACTCCCAACGAAGACAAGATATCCTTGATCTGTGGATCTACCACACACAAGGCTACTTCCCTGATTAGC
AGAACTACACACCAGGGCCAGGGGTCAGATATCCACTGACCTTTGGATGGTGCTACAAGCTAGTACCAGT
TGAGCCAGATAAGGTAGAAGAGGCCAATAAAGGAGAGAACACCAGCTTGTTACACCCTGTGAGCCTGCAT
GGGATGGATGACCCGGAGAGAGAAGTGTTAGAGTGGAGGTTTGACAGCCGCCTAGCATTTCATCACGTGG
CCCGAGAGCTGCATCCGGAGTACTTCAAGAACTGCTGATATCGAGCTTGCTACAAGGGACTTTCCGCTGG
GGACTTTCCAGGGAGGCGTGGCCTGGGCGGGACTGGGGAGTGGCGAGCCCTCAGATCCTGCATATAAGCA
GCTGCTTTTTGCCTGTACTGGGTCTCTCTGGTTAGACCAGATCTGAGCCTGGGAGCTCTCTGGCTAACTA
GGGAACCCACTGCTTAAGCCTCAATAAAGCTTGCCTTGAGTGCTTCAAGTAGTGTGTGCCCGTCTGTTGT
GTGACTCTGGTAACTAGAGATCCCTCAGACCCTTTTAGTCAGTGTGGAAAATCTCTAGCAGTAGTAGTTC
ATGTCATCTTATTATTCAGTATTTATAACTTGCAAAGAAATGAATATCAGAGAGTGAGAGGCCTTGACAT
TGCTAGCGTTTTACCGTCGACCTCTAGCTAGAGCTTGGCGTAATCATGGTCATAGCTGTTTCCTGTGTGA
AATTGTTATCCGCTCACAATTCCACACAACATACGAGCCGGAAGCATAAAGTGTAAAGCCTGGGGTGCCT
AATGAGTGAGCTAACTCACATTAATTGCGTTGCGCTCACTGCCCGCTTTCCAGTCGGGAAACCTGTCGTG
CCAGCTGCATTAATGAATCGGCCAACGCGCGGGGAGAGGCGGTTTGCGTATTGGGCGCTCTTCCGCTTCC
TCGCTCACTGACTCGCTGCGCTCGGTCGTTCGGCTGCGGCGAGCGGTATCAGCTCACTCAAAGGCGGTAA
TACGGTTATCCACAGAATCAGGGGATAACGCAGGAAAGAACATGTGAGCAAAAGGCCAGCAAAAGGCCAG
GAACCGTAAAAAGGCCGCGTTGCTGGCGTTTTTCCATAGGCTCCGCCCCCCTGACGAGCATCACAAAAAT
CGACGCTCAAGTCAGAGGTGGCGAAACCCGACAGGACTATAAAGATACCAGGCGTTTCCCCCTGGAAGCT
CCCTCGTGCGCTCTCCTGTTCCGACCCTGCCGCTTACCGGATACCTGTCCGCCTTTCTCCCTTCGGGAAG
CGTGGCGCTTTCTCATAGCTCACGCTGTAGGTATCTCAGTTCGGTGTAGGTCGTTCGCTCCAAGCTGGGC
TGTGTGCACGAACCCCCCGTTCAGCCCGACCGCTGCGCCTTATCCGGTAACTATCGTCTTGAGTCCAACC
CGGTAAGACACGACTTATCGCCACTGGCAGCAGCCACTGGTAACAGGATTAGCAGAGCGAGGTATGTAGG
CGGTGCTACAGAGTTCTTGAAGTGGTGGCCTAACTACGGCTACACTAGAAGAACAGTATTTGGTATCTGC
GCTCTGCTGAAGCCAGTTACCTTCGGAAAAAGAGTTGGTAGCTCTTGATCCGGCAAACAAACCACCGCTG
GTAGCGGTTTTTTTGTTTGCAAGCAGCAGATTACGCGCAGAAAAAAAGGATCTCAAGAAGATCCTTTGAT
CTTTTCTACGGGGTCTGACGCTCAGTGGAACGAAAACTCACGTTAAGGGATTTTGGTCATGAGATTATCA
AAAAGGATCTTCACCTAGATCCTTTTAAATTAAAAATGAAGTTTTAAATCAATCTAAAGTATATATGAGT
AAACTTGGTCTGACAGTTACCAATGCTTAATCAGTGAGGCACCTATCTCAGCGATCTGTCTATTTCGTTC
ATCCATAGTTGCCTGACTCCCCGTCGTGTAGATAACTACGATACGGGAGGGCTTACCATCTGGCCCCAGT
GCTGCAATGATACCGCGAGACCCACGCTCACCGGCTCCAGATTTATCAGCAATAAACCAGCCAGCCGGAA
GGGCCGAGCGCAGAAGTGGTCCTGCAACTTTATCCGCCTCCATCCAGTCTATTAATTGTTGCCGGGAAGC
TAGAGTAAGTAGTTCGCCAGTTAATAGTTTGCGCAACGTTGTTGCCATTGCTACAGGCATCGTGGTGTCA
CGCTCGTCGTTTGGTATGGCTTCATTCAGCTCCGGTTCCCAACGATCAAGGCGAGTTACATGATCCCCCA
TGTTGTGCAAAAAAGCGGTTAGCTCCTTCGGTCCTCCGATCGTTGTCAGAAGTAAGTTGGCCGCAGTGTT
ATCACTCATGGTTATGGCAGCACTGCATAATTCTCTTACTGTCATGCCATCCGTAAGATGCTTTTCTGTG
ACTGGTGAGTACTCAACCAAGTCATTCTGAGAATAGTGTATGCGGCGACCGAGTTGCTCTTGCCCGGCGT
CAATACGGGATAATACCGCGCCACATAGCAGAACTTTAAAAGTGCTCATCATTGGAAAACGTTCTTCGGG
GCGAAAACTCTCAAGGATCTTACCGCTGTTGAGATCCAGTTCGATGTAACCCACTCGTGCACCCAACTGA
TCTTCAGCATCTTTTACTTTCACCAGCGTTTCTGGGTGAGCAAAAACAGGAAGGCAAAATGCCGCAAAAA
AGGGAATAAGGGCGACACGGAAATGTTGAATACTCATACTCTTCCTTTTTCAATATTATTGAAGCATTTA
TCAGGGTTATTGTCTCATGAGCGGATACATATTTGAATGTATTTAGAAAAATAAACAAATAGGGGTTCCG
CGCACATTTCCCCGAAAAGTGCCACCTGACGTCGACGGATCGGGAGATCAACTTGTTTATTGCAGCTTAT
AATGGTTACAAATAAAGCAATAGCATCACAAATTTCACAAATAAAGCATTTTTTTCACTGCATTCTAGTT
GTGGTTTGTCCAAACTCATCAATGTATCTTATCATGTCTGGATCAACTGGATAACTCAAGCTAACCAAAA
TCATCCCAAACTTCCCACCCCATACCCTATTACCACTGCCAATTACCTAGTGGTTTCATTTACTCTAAAC
CTGTGATTCCTCTGAATTATTTTCATTTTAAAGAAATTGTATTTGTTAAATATGTACTACAAACTTAGTA
GTTTTTAAAGAAATTGTATTTGTTAAATATGTACTACAAACTTAGTAGTTGGAAGGGCTAATTCACTCCC
AAAGAAGACAAGATATCCTTGATCTGTGGATCTACCACACACAAGGCTACTTCCCTGATTAGCAGAACTA
CACACCAGGGCCAGGGGTCAGATATCCACTGACCTTTGGATGGTGCTACAAGCTAGTACCAGTTGAGCCA
GATAAGGTAGAAGAGGCCAATAAAGGAGAGAACACCAGCTTGTTACACCCTGTGAGCCTGCATGGGATGG
ATGACCCGGAGAGAGAAGTGTTAGAGTGGAGGTTTGACAGCCGCCTAGCATTTCATCACGTGGCCCGAGA
GCTGCATCCGGAGTACTTCAAGAACTGCTGATATCGAGCTTGCTACAAGGGACTTTCCGCTGGGGACTTT
CCAGGGAGGCGTGGCCTGGGCGGGACTGGGGAGTGGCGAGCCCTCAGATCCTGCATATAAGCAGCTGCTT
TTTGCCTGTACTGGGTCTCTCTGGTTAGACCAGATCTGAGCCTGGGAGCTCTCTGGCTAACTAGGGAACC
CACTGCTTAAGCCTCAATAAAGCTTGCCTTGAGTGCTTCAAGTAGTGTGTGCCCGTCTGTTGTGTGACTC
TGGTAACTAGAGATCCCTCAGACCCTTTTAGTCAGTGTGGAAAATCTCTAGCAGTGGCGCCCGAACAGGG
ACTTGAAAGCGAAAGGGAAACCAGAGGAGCTCTCTCGACGCAGGACTCGGCTTGCTGAAGCGCGCACGGC
AAGAGGCGAGGGGCGGCGACTGGTGAGTACGCCAAAAATTTTGACTAGCGGAGGCTAGAAGGAGAGAGAT
GGGTGCGAGAGCGTCAGTATTAAGCGGGGGAGAATTAGATCGCGATGGGAAAAAATTCGGTTAAGGCCAG
GGGGAAAGAAAAAATATAAATTAAAACATATAGTATGGGCAAGCAGGGAGCTAGAACGATTCGCAGTTAA
TCCTGGCCTGTTAGAAACATCAGAAGGCTGTAGACAAATACTGGGACAGCTACAACCATCCCTTCAGACA
GGATCAGAAGAACTTAGATCATTATATAATACAGTAGCAACCCTCTATTGTGTGCATCAAAGGATAGAGA
TAAAAGACACCAAGGAAGCTTTAGACAAGATAGAGGAAGAGCAAAACAAAAGTAAGACCACCGCACAGCA
AGCGGCCGGCCGCTGATCTTCAGACCTGGAGGAGGAGATATGAGGGACAATTGGAGAAGTGAATTATATA
AATATAAAGTAGTAAAAATTGAACCATTAGGAGTAGCACCCACCAAGGCAAAGAGAAGAGTGGTGCAGAG
AGAAAAAAGAGCAGTGGGAATAGGAGCTTTGTTCCTTGGGTTCTTGGGAGCAGCAGGAAGCACTATGGGC
GCAGCGTCAATGACGCTGACGGTACAGGCCAGACAATTATTGTCTGGTATAGTGCAGCAGCAGAACAATT
TGCTGAGGGCTATTGAGGCGCAACAGCATCTGTTGCAACTCACAGTCTGGGGCATCAAGCAGCTCCAGGC
AAGAATCCTGGCTGTGGAAAGATACCTAAAGGATCAACAGCTCCTGGGGATTTGGGGTTGCTCTGGAAAA
CTCATTTGCACCACTGCTGTGCCTTGGAATGCTAGTTGGAGTAATAAATCTCTGGAACAGATTTGGAATC
ACACGACCTGGATGGAGTGGGACAGAGAAATTAACAATTACACAAGCTTAATACACTCCTTAATTGAAGA
ATCGCAAAACCAGCAAGAAAAGAATGAACAAGAATTATTGGAATTAGATAAATGGGCAAGTTTGTGGAAT
TGGTTTAACATAACAAATTGGCTGTGGTATATAAAATTATTCATAATGATAGTAGGAGGCTTGGTAGGTT
TAAGAATAGTTTTTGCTGTACTTTCTATAGTGAATAGAGTTAGGCAGGGATATTCACCATTATCGTTTCA
GACCCACCTCCCAACCCCGAGGGGACCCGACAGGCCCGAAGGAATAGAAGAAGAAGGTGGAGAGAGAGAC
AGAGACAGATCCATTCGATTAGTGAACGGATCTCGACGGTATCGCCTTTAAAAGAAAAGGGGGGATTGGG
GGGTACAGTGCAGGGGAAAGAATAGTAGACATAATAGCAACAGACATACAAACTAAAGAACTACAAAAAC
AAATTACAAAAATTCAAAATTTTCGGGTTTATTACAGGGACAGCAGAGATCCAGTTTATCGATGAGGCCC
TTTCGTCTTCACTC
