Features (pLannotate 1.2.2; 23 found; start..end, strand, type, name):
      1..350     +  promoter       TRE3GV promoter: 3rd-generation Tet-responsive promoter that can be activated by binding of Tet-On® 3G, optimized for retroviral and lentiviral vectors
    394..870     +  CDS            folA: DYR_ECOLI - Also known as tmrA. Experimental evidence at protein level: Swiss-Prot protein existence level 1. Key enzyme in folate metabolism. Catalyzes an essential reaction for de novo glycine and purine synthesis, and for DNA precursor synthesis. From Escherichia coli (strain K12).
    871..1577    +  CDS            mCherry (fragment): monomeric derivative of DsRed fluorescent protein (Shaner et al., 2004) mammalian codon-optimized
   1624..2123    +  promoter       PGK promoter: mouse phosphoglycerate kinase 1 promoter
   2144..2743    +  CDS            PuroR: puromycin N-acetyltransferase; pac from Streptomyces alboniger; confers resistance to puromycin
   2760..3348    +  misc_feature   WPRE: woodchuck hepatitis virus posttranscriptional regulatory element
   3365..3883    +  CDS            nef (fragment): NEF_HV1BR - Experimental evidence at protein level: Swiss-Prot protein existence level 1. Extracellular Nef protein targets CD4(+) T-lymphocytes for apoptosis by interacting with CXCR4 surface receptors (PubMed:14990729). From Human immunodeficiency virus type 1 group M subtype B (isolate BRU/LAI) (HIV-1).
   3931..4188    +  LTR            5' LTR (truncated): truncated 5' long terminal repeat (LTR) from HIV-1
   4340..4356    -  protein_bind   lac operator: The lac repressor binds to the lac operator to inhibit transcription in E. coli. This inhibition can be relieved by adding lactose or isopropyl-β-D-thiogalactopyranoside (IPTG). lac repressor encoded by lacI
   4364..4394    -  promoter       lac promoter: promoter for the E. coli lac operon
   4409..4430    -  protein_bind   CAP binding site: CAP binding activates transcription in the presence of cAMP. E. coli catabolite activator protein
   4443..4535    -  CDS            lacI (fragment): lac repressor; lacI; The lac repressor binds to the lac operator to inhibit transcription in E. coli. This inhibition can be relieved by adding lactose or isopropyl-β-D-thiogalactopyranoside (IPTG).
   4718..5306    -  rep_origin     ori: high-copy-number ColE1/pMB1/pBR322/pUC origin of replication
   5477..6337    -  CDS            AmpR: β-lactamase; bla; confers resistance to ampicillin, carbenicillin, and related antibiotics
   6338..6442    -  promoter       AmpR promoter: bla
   6490..6624    +  polyA_signal   SV40 poly(A) signal: SV40 polyadenylation signal
   6791..7120    +  CDS            nef (fragment): NEF_HV1BR - Experimental evidence at protein level: Swiss-Prot protein existence level 1. Extracellular Nef protein targets CD4(+) T-lymphocytes for apoptosis by interacting with CXCR4 surface receptors (PubMed:14990729). From Human immunodeficiency virus type 1 group M subtype B (isolate BRU/LAI) (HIV-1).
   7168..7425    +  LTR            5' LTR (truncated): truncated 5' long terminal repeat (LTR) from HIV-1
   7472..7597    +  misc_feature   HIV-1 Ψ: packaging signal of human immunodeficiency virus type 1
   7581..7919    +  CDS            HIV-1 gag (fragment): gag protein from human immunodeficiency virus 1; gag
   8094..8327    +  misc_feature   RRE: The Rev response element (RRE) of HIV-1 allows for Rev-dependent mRNA export from the nucleus to the cytoplasm.
   8704..8804    +  CDS            Rev (fragment): human immunodeficiency virus 1 (HIV-1) Rev protein; rev; enhances nuclear export of unspliced and incompletely spliced viral mRNAs
   8819..8934    +  misc_feature   cPPT/CTS: central polypurine tract and central termination sequence of HIV-1 (lacking the first T)
>Addgene plasmid #108679 | pLVX_TRE3G_DD::mCherry | addgene full sequence | sequence record 210611 | Addgene NGS Result
GAGTTTACTCCCTATCAGTGATAGAGAACGTATGAAGAGTTTACTCCCTATCAGTGATAGAGAACGTATG
CAGACTTTACTCCCTATCAGTGATAGAGAACGTATAAGGAGTTTACTCCCTATCAGTGATAGAGAACGTA
TGACCAGTTTACTCCCTATCAGTGATAGAGAACGTATCTACAGTTTACTCCCTATCAGTGATAGAGAACG
TATATCCAGTTTACTCCCTATCAGTGATAGAGAACGTATGTCGAGGTAGGCGTGTACGGTGGGCGCCTAT
AAAAGCAGAGCTCGTTTAGTGAACCGTCAGATCGCCTGGAGCAATTCCACAACACTTTTGTCTTATACTT
GGATCCGGGCCCGCGGCCGCCCCCCGCGGATCCCCCGGGCCACATGATCAGCCTGATCGCCGCCCTGGCC
GTGGACTACGTGATCGGCATGGAGAACGCCATGCCCTGGAACCTGCCCGCCGACCTGGCCTGGTTCAAGC
GCAACACCCTGAACAAGCCCGTGATCATGGGCCGCCACACCTGGGAGAGCATCGGCCGCCCCCTGCCCGG
CCGCAAGAACATCATCCTGAGCAGCCAGCCCGGCACCGACGACCGCGTGACCTGGGTGAAGAGCGTGGAC
GAGGCCATCGCCGCCTGCGGCGACGTGCCCGAGATCATGGTGATCGGCGGCGGCCGCGTGATCGAGCAGT
TCCTGCCCAAGGCCCAGAAGCTGTACCTGACCCACATCGACGCCGAGGTGGAGGGCGACACCCACTTCCC
CGACTACGAGCCCGACGACTGGGAGAGCGTGTTCAGCGAGTTCCACGACGCCGACGCCCAGAACAGCCAC
AGCTACTGCTTCGAGATCCTGGAGCGCCGCGTGAGCAAGGGCGAGGAGGATAACATGGCCATCATCAAGG
AGTTCATGCGCTTCAAGGTGCACATGGAGGGCTCCGTGAACGGCCACGAGTTCGAGATCGAGGGCGAGGG
CGAGGGCCGCCCCTACGAGGGCACCCAGACCGCCAAGCTGAAGGTGACCAAGGGTGGCCCCCTGCCCTTC
GCCTGGGACATCCTGTCCCCTCAGTTCATGTACGGCTCCAAGGCCTACGTGAAGCACCCCGCCGACATCC
CCGACTACTTGAAGCTGTCCTTCCCCGAGGGCTTCAAGTGGGAGCGCGTGATGAACTTCGAGGACGGCGG
CGTGGTGACCGTGACCCAGGACTCCTCCCTGCAGGACGGCGAGTTCATCTACAAGGTGAAGCTGCGCGGC
ACCAACTTCCCCTCCGACGGCCCCGTAATGCAGAAGAAGACCATGGGCTGGGAGGCCTCCTCCGAGCGGA
TGTACCCCGAGGACGGCGCCCTGAAGGGCGAGATCAAGCAGAGGCTGAAGCTGAAGGACGGCGGCCACTA
CGACGCTGAGGTCAAGACCACCTACAAGGCCAAGAAGCCCGTGCAGCTGCCCGGCGCCTACAACGTCAAC
ATCAAGTTGGACATCACCTCCCACAACGAGGACTACACCATCGTGGAACAGTACGAACGCGCCGAGGGCC
GCCACTCCACCGGCGGCATGGACGAGCTGTACAAGTAACCCGGGGAATTCCTCGAGAAGGGACGCGTCAT
ATGGAATTCTACCGGGTAGGGGAGGCGCTTTTCCCAAGGCAGTCTGGAGCATGCGCTTTAGCAGCCCCGC
TGGGCACTTGGCGCTACACAAGTGGCCTCTGGCCTCGCACACATTCCACATCCACCGGTAGGCGCCAACC
GGCTCCGTTCTTTGGTGGCCCCTTCGCGCCACCTTCTACTCCTCCCCTAGTCAGGAAGTTCCCCCCCGCC
CCGCAGCTCGCGTCGTGCAGGACGTGACAAATGGAAGTAGCACGTCTCACTAGTCTCGTGCAGATGGACA
GCACCGCTGAGCAATGGAAGCGGGTAGGCCTTTGGGGCAGCGGCCAATAGCAGCTTTGCTCCTTCGCTTT
CTGGGCTCAGAGGCTGGGAAGGGGTGGGTCCGGGGGCGGGCTCAGGGGCGGGCTCAGGGGCGGGGCGGGC
GCCCGAAGGTCCTCCGGAGGCCCGGCATTCTGCACGCTTCAAAAGCGCACGTCTGCCGCGCTGTTCTCCT
CTTCCTCATCTCCGGGCCTTTCGACCTGCAGCCCAAGCTTACCATGACCGAGTACAAGCCCACGGTGCGC
CTCGCCACCCGCGACGACGTCCCCAGGGCCGTACGCACCCTCGCCGCCGCGTTCGCCGACTACCCCGCCA
CGCGCCACACCGTCGATCCGGACCGCCACATCGAGCGGGTCACCGAGCTGCAAGAACTCTTCCTCACGCG
CGTCGGGCTCGACATCGGCAAGGTGTGGGTCGCGGACGACGGCGCCGCGGTGGCGGTCTGGACCACGCCG
GAGAGCGTCGAAGCGGGGGCGGTGTTCGCCGAGATCGGCCCGCGCATGGCCGAGTTGAGCGGTTCCCGGC
TGGCCGCGCAGCAACAGATGGAAGGCCTCCTGGCGCCGCACCGGCCCAAGGAGCCCGCGTGGTTCCTGGC
CACCGTCGGCGTCTCGCCCGACCACCAGGGCAAGGGTCTGGGCAGCGCCGTCGTGCTCCCCGGAGTGGAG
GCGGCCGAGCGCGCCGGGGTGCCCGCCTTCCTGGAGACCTCCGCGCCCCGCAACCTCCCCTTCTACGAGC
GGCTCGGCTTCACCGTCACCGCCGACGTCGAGGTGCCCGAAGGACCGCGCACCTGGTGCATGACCCGCAA
GCCCGGTGCCTGACGGGCGCGTCTGGAACAATCAACCTCTGGATTACAAAATTTGTGAAAGATTGACTGG
TATTCTTAACTATGTTGCTCCTTTTACGCTATGTGGATACGCTGCTTTAATGCCTTTGTATCATGCTATT
GCTTCCCGTATGGCTTTCATTTTCTCCTCCTTGTATAAATCCTGGTTGCTGTCTCTTTATGAGGAGTTGT
GGCCCGTTGTCAGGCAACGTGGCGTGGTGTGCACTGTGTTTGCTGACGCAACCCCCACTGGTTGGGGCAT
TGCCACCACCTGTCAGCTCCTTTCCGGGACTTTCGCTTTCCCCCTCCCTATTGCCACGGCGGAACTCATC
GCCGCCTGCCTTGCCCGCTGCTGGACAGGGGCTCGGCTGTTGGGCACTGACAATTCCGTGGTGTTGTCGG
GGAAGCTGACGTCCTTTCCATGGCTGCTCGCCTGTGTTGCCACCTGGATTCTGCGCGGGACGTCCTTCTG
CTACGTCCCTTCGGCCCTCAATCCAGCGGACCTTCCTTCCCGCGGCCTGCTGCCGGCTCTGCGGCCTCTT
CCGCGTCTTCGCCTTCGCCCTCAGACGAGTCGGATCTCCCTTTGGGCCGCCTCCCCGCCTGGAATTAATT
CTGCAGTCGAGACCTAGAAAAACATGGAGCAATCACAAGTAGCAATACAGCAGCTACCAATGCTGATTGT
GCCTGGCTAGAAGCACAAGAGGAGGAGGAGGTGGGTTTTCCAGTCACACCTCAGGTACCTTTAAGACCAA
TGACTTACAAGGCAGCTGTAGATCTTAGCCACTTTTTAAAAGAAAAGAGGGGACTGGAAGGGCTAATTCA
CTCCCAACGAAGACAAGATATCCTTGATCTGTGGATCTACCACACACAAGGCTACTTCCCTGATTAGCAG
AACTACACACCAGGGCCAGGGGTCAGATATCCACTGACCTTTGGATGGTGCTACAAGCTAGTACCAGTTG
AGCCAGATAAGGTAGAAGAGGCCAATAAAGGAGAGAACACCAGCTTGTTACACCCTGTGAGCCTGCATGG
GATGGATGACCCGGAGAGAGAAGTGTTAGAGTGGAGGTTTGACAGCCGCCTAGCATTTCATCACGTGGCC
CGAGAGCTGCATCCGGAGTACTTCAAGAACTGCTGATATCGAGCTTGCTACAAGGGACTTTCCGCTGGGG
ACTTTCCAGGGAGGCGTGGCCTGGGCGGGACTGGGGAGTGGCGAGCCCTCAGATCCTGCATATAAGCAGC
TGCTTTTTGCCTGTACTGGGTCTCTCTGGTTAGACCAGATCTGAGCCTGGGAGCTCTCTGGCTAACTAGG
GAACCCACTGCTTAAGCCTCAATAAAGCTTGCCTTGAGTGCTTCAAGTAGTGTGTGCCCGTCTGTTGTGT
GACTCTGGTAACTAGAGATCCCTCAGACCCTTTTAGTCAGTGTGGAAAATCTCTAGCAGTAGTAGTTCAT
GTCATCTTATTATTCAGTATTTATAACTTGCAAAGAAATGAATATCAGAGAGTGAGAGGCCTTGACATTG
CTAGCGTTTACCGTCGACCTCTAGCTAGAGCTTGGCGTAATCATGGTCATAGCTGTTTCCTGTGTGAAAT
TGTTATCCGCTCACAATTCCACACAACATACGAGCCGGAAGCATAAAGTGTAAAGCCTGGGGTGCCTAAT
GAGTGAGCTAACTCACATTAATTGCGTTGCGCTCACTGCCCGCTTTCCAGTCGGGAAACCTGTCGTGCCA
GCTGCATTAATGAATCGGCCAACGCGCGGGGAGAGGCGGTTTGCGTATTGGGCGCTCTTCCGCTTCCTCG
CTCACTGACTCGCTGCGCTCGGTCGTTCGGCTGCGGCGAGCGGTATCAGCTCACTCAAAGGCGGTAATAC
GGTTATCCACAGAATCAGGGGATAACGCAGGAAAGAACATGTGAGCAAAAGGCCAGCAAAAGGCCAGGAA
CCGTAAAAAGGCCGCGTTGCTGGCGTTTTTCCATAGGCTCCGCCCCCCTGACGAGCATCACAAAAATCGA
CGCTCAAGTCAGAGGTGGCGAAACCCGACAGGACTATAAAGATACCAGGCGTTTCCCCCTGGAAGCTCCC
TCGTGCGCTCTCCTGTTCCGACCCTGCCGCTTACCGGATACCTGTCCGCCTTTCTCCCTTCGGGAAGCGT
GGCGCTTTCTCATAGCTCACGCTGTAGGTATCTCAGTTCGGTGTAGGTCGTTCGCTCCAAGCTGGGCTGT
GTGCACGAACCCCCCGTTCAGCCCGACCGCTGCGCCTTATCCGGTAACTATCGTCTTGAGTCCAACCCGG
TAAGACACGACTTATCGCCACTGGCAGCAGCCACTGGTAACAGGATTAGCAGAGCGAGGTATGTAGGCGG
TGCTACAGAGTTCTTGAAGTGGTGGCCTAACTACGGCTACACTAGAAGAACAGTATTTGGTATCTGCGCT
CTGCTGAAGCCAGTTACCTTCGGAAAAAGAGTTGGTAGCTCTTGATCCGGCAAACAAACCACCGCTGGTA
GCGGTGGTTTTTTTGTTTGCAAGCAGCAGATTACGCGCAGAAAAAAAGGATCTCAAGAAGATCCTTTGAT
CTTTTCTACGGGGTCTGACGCTCAGTGGAACGAAAACTCACGTTAAGGGATTTTGGTCATGAGATTATCA
AAAAGGATCTTCACCTAGATCCTTTTAAATTAAAAATGAAGTTTTAAATCAATCTAAAGTATATATGAGT
AAACTTGGTCTGACAGTTACCAATGCTTAATCAGTGAGGCACCTATCTCAGCGATCTGTCTATTTCGTTC
ATCCATAGTTGCCTGACTCCCCGTCGTGTAGATAACTACGATACGGGAGGGCTTACCATCTGGCCCCAGT
GCTGCAATGATACCGCGAGACCCACGCTCACCGGCTCCAGATTTATCAGCAATAAACCAGCCAGCCGGAA
GGGCCGAGCGCAGAAGTGGTCCTGCAACTTTATCCGCCTCCATCCAGTCTATTAATTGTTGCCGGGAAGC
TAGAGTAAGTAGTTCGCCAGTTAATAGTTTGCGCAACGTTGTTGCCATTGCTACAGGCATCGTGGTGTCA
CGCTCGTCGTTTGGTATGGCTTCATTCAGCTCCGGTTCCCAACGATCAAGGCGAGTTACATGATCCCCCA
TGTTGTGCAAAAAAGCGGTTAGCTCCTTCGGTCCTCCGATCGTTGTCAGAAGTAAGTTGGCCGCAGTGTT
ATCACTCATGGTTATGGCAGCACTGCATAATTCTCTTACTGTCATGCCATCCGTAAGATGCTTTTCTGTG
ACTGGTGAGTACTCAACCAAGTCATTCTGAGAATAGTGTATGCGGCGACCGAGTTGCTCTTGCCCGGCGT
CAATACGGGATAATACCGCGCCACATAGCAGAACTTTAAAAGTGCTCATCATTGGAAAACGTTCTTCGGG
GCGAAAACTCTCAAGGATCTTACCGCTGTTGAGATCCAGTTCGATGTAACCCACTCGTGCACCCAACTGA
TCTTCAGCATCTTTTACTTTCACCAGCGTTTCTGGGTGAGCAAAAACAGGAAGGCAAAATGCCGCAAAAA
AGGGAATAAGGGCGACACGGAAATGTTGAATACTCATACTCTTCCTTTTTCAATATTATTGAAGCATTTA
TCAGGGTTATTGTCTCATGAGCGGATACATATTTGAATGTATTTAGAAAAATAAACAAATAGGGGTTCCG
CGCACATTTCCCCGAAAAGTGCCACCTGACGTCGACGGATCGGGAGATCAACTTGTTTATTGCAGCTTAT
AATGGTTACAAATAAAGCAATAGCATCACAAATTTCACAAATAAAGCATTTTTTTCACTGCATTCTAGTT
GTGGTTTGTCCAAACTCATCAATGTATCTTATCATGTCTGGATCAACTGGATAACTCAAGCTAACCAAAA
TCATCCCAAACTTCCCACCCCATACCCTATTACCACTGCCAATTACCTGTGGTTTCATTTACTCTAAACC
TGTGATTCCTCTGAATTATTTTCATTTTAAAGAAATTGTATTTGTTAAATATGTACTACAAACTTAGTAG
TTGGAAGGGCTAATTCACTCCCAAAGAAGACAAGATATCCTTGATCTGTGGATCTACCACACACAAGGCT
ACTTCCCTGATTAGCAGAACTACACACCAGGGCCAGGGGTCAGATATCCACTGACCTTTGGATGGTGCTA
CAAGCTAGTACCAGTTGAGCCAGATAAGGTAGAAGAGGCCAATAAAGGAGAGAACACCAGCTTGTTACAC
CCTGTGAGCCTGCATGGGATGGATGACCCGGAGAGAGAAGTGTTAGAGTGGAGGTTTGACAGCCGCCTAG
CATTTCATCACGTGGCCCGAGAGCTGCATCCGGAGTACTTCAAGAACTGCTGATATCGAGCTTGCTACAA
GGGACTTTCCGCTGGGGACTTTCCAGGGAGGCGTGGCCTGGGCGGGACTGGGGAGTGGCGAGCCCTCAGA
TCCTGCATATAAGCAGCTGCTTTTTGCCTGTACTGGGTCTCTCTGGTTAGACCAGATCTGAGCCTGGGAG
CTCTCTGGCTAACTAGGGAACCCACTGCTTAAGCCTCAATAAAGCTTGCCTTGAGTGCTTCAAGTAGTGT
GTGCCCGTCTGTTGTGTGACTCTGGTAACTAGAGATCCCTCAGACCCTTTTAGTCAGTGTGGAAAATCTC
TAGCAGTGGCGCCCGAACAGGGACTTGAAAGCGAAAGGGAAACCAGAGGAGCTCTCTCGACGCAGGACTC
GGCTTGCTGAAGCGCGCACGGCAAGAGGCGAGGGGCGGCGACTGGTGAGTACGCCAAAAATTTTGACTAG
CGGAGGCTAGAAGGAGAGAGATGGGTGCGAGAGCGTCAGTATTAAGCGGGGGAGAATTAGATCGCGATGG
GAAAAAATTCGGTTAAGGCCAGGGGGAAAGAAAAAATATAAATTAAAACATATAGTATGGGCAAGCAGGG
AGCTAGAACGATTCGCAGTTAATCCTGGCCTGTTAGAAACATCAGAAGGCTGTAGACAAATACTGGGACA
GCTACAACCATCCCTTCAGACAGGATCAGAAGAACTTAGATCATTATATAATACAGTAGCAACCCTCTAT
TGTGTGCATCAAAGGATAGAGATAAAAGACACCAAGGAAGCTTTAGACAAGATAGAGGAAGAGCAAAACA
AAAGTAAGACCACCGCACAGCAAGCGGCCGGCCGCTGATCTTCAGACCTGGAGGAGGAGATATGAGGGAC
AATTGGAGAAGTGAATTATATAAATATAAAGTAGTAAAAATTGAACCATTAGGAGTAGCACCCACCAAGG
CAAAGAGAAGAGTGGTGCAGAGAGAAAAAAGAGCAGTGGGAATAGGAGCTTTGTTCCTTGGGTTCTTGGG
AGCAGCAGGAAGCACTATGGGCGCAGCGTCAATGACGCTGACGGTACAGGCCAGACAATTATTGTCTGGT
ATAGTGCAGCAGCAGAACAATTTGCTGAGGGCTATTGAGGCGCAACAGCATCTGTTGCAACTCACAGTCT
GGGGCATCAAGCAGCTCCAGGCAAGAATCCTGGCTGTGGAAAGATACCTAAAGGATCAACAGCTCCTGGG
GATTTGGGGTTGCTCTGGAAAACTCATTTGCACCACTGCTGTGCCTTGGAATGCTAGTTGGAGTAATAAA
TCTCTGGAACAGATTTGGAATCACACGACCTGGATGGAGTGGGACAGAGAAATTAACAATTACACAAGCT
TAATACACTCCTTAATTGAAGAATCGCAAAACCAGCAAGAAAAGAATGAACAAGAATTATTGGAATTAGA
TAAATGGGCAAGTTTGTGGAATTGGTTTAACATAACAAATTGGCTGTGGTATATAAAATTATTCATAATG
ATAGTAGGAGGCTTGGTAGGTTTAAGAATAGTTTTTGCTGTACTTTCTATAGTGAATAGAGTTAGGCAGG
GATATTCACCATTATCGTTTCAGACCCACCTCCCAACCCCGAGGGGACCCGACAGGCCCGAAGGAATAGA
AGAAGAAGGTGGAGAGAGAGACAGAGACAGATCCATTCGATTAGTGAACGGATCTCGACGGTATCGCCTT
TAAAAGAAAAGGGGGGATTGGGGGGTACAGTGCAGGGGAAAGAATAGTAGACATAATAGCAACAGACATA
CAAACTAAAGAATTACAAAAACAAATTACAAAAATTCAAAATTTTCGGGTTTATTACAGGGACAGCAGAG
ATCCAGTTTATCGATGAGGCCCTTTCGTCTTCACTC
